>Addgene plasmid #191139 | EK0211 CMV-TO-BFPmut-stop-t17d9b (FLP-IN) | addgene full sequence | sequence record 375597 | Addgene NGS Result
GTTGACATTGATTATTGACTAGTTATTAATAGTAATCAATTACGGGGTCATTAGTTCATAGCCCATATAT
GGAGTTCCGCGTTACATAACTTACGGTAAATGGCCCGCCTGGCTGACCGCCCAACGACCCCCGCCCATTG
ACGTCAATAATGACGTATGTTCCCATAGTAACGCCAATAGGGACTTTCCATTGACGTCAATGGGTGGAGT
ATTTACGGTAAACTGCCCACTTGGCAGTACATCAAGTGTATCATATGCCAAGTACGCCCCCTATTGACGT
CAATGACGGTAAATGGCCCGCCTGGCATTATGCCCAGTACATGACCTTATGGGACTTTCCTACTTGGCAG
TACATCTACGTATTAGTCATCGCTATTACCATGGTGATGCGGTTTTGGCAGTACATCAATGGGCGTGGAT
AGCGGTTTGACTCACGGGGATTTCCAAGTCTCCACCCCATTGACGTCAATGGGAGTTTGTTTTGGCACCA
AAATCAACGGGACTTTCCAAAATGTCGTAACAACTCCGCCCCATTGACGCAAATGGGCGGTAGGCGTGTA
CGGTGGGAGGTCTATATAAGCAGAGCTCTCCCTATCAGTGATAGAGATCTCCCTATCAGTGATAGAGATC
GTCGACGAGCTCGTTTAGTGAACCGTCAGATCGCCTGGAGACGCCATCCACGCTGTTTTGACCTCCATAG
AAGACACCGGGACCGATCCAGCCTCCGGACTCTAGCGTTTAAACTTAAGCTTCGCCACCATGGGATCCGT
GTCTAAGGGCGAAGAGCTGATTAAGGAGAACATGCACATGAAGCTGTACATGGAGGGCACCGTGGACAAC
CATCACTTCAAGTGCACATCCGAGGGCGAAGGCAAGCCCTACGAGGGCACCCAGACCATGAGAATCAAGG
TGGTCGAGGGCGGCCCTCTCCCCTTCGCCTTCGACATCCTGGCTACTAGCTTCCTCTACGGCAGCAAGAC
CTTCATCAACCACACCCAGGGCATCCCCGACTTCTTCAAGCAGTCCTTCCCTGAGGGCTTCACATGGGAG
AGAGTCACCACATACGAGGACGGGGGCGTGCTGACCGCTACCCAGGACACCAGCCTCCAGGACGGCTGCC
TCATCTACAACGTCAAGATCAGAGGGGTGAACTTCACATCCAACGGCCCTGTGATGCAGAAGAAAACACT
CGGCTGGGAGGCCTTCACCGAAACGCTGTACCCCGCTGACGGCGGCCTGGAAGGCAGAAACGACATGGCC
CTGAAGCTCGTGGGCGGGAGCCATCTGATCGCAAACGCCAAGACCACATATAGATCCAAGAAACCCGCTA
AGAACCTCAAGATGCCTGGCGTCTACTATGTGGACTACAGACTGGAAAGAATCAAGGAGGCCAACAACGA
AACCTACGTCGAGCAGCACGCGGTGGCAGTGGCCAGATACTGCGACCTCCCTAGCAAACTGGGGCACAAA
CTTAATTGAAGCTAGCTGGCTGGATACCCATACGATGTTCCAGATTACGCTCTCGAGCCTGCTTAGGAGA
TTCATTATGTAGGTCGACCGTCTGACATTCCAAGGCCGGATTCGACAGGGTGCTACCATCCCTTTCGAGT
CCGGACGGGGCCCGAACAAAAACTCATCTCAGAAGAGGATCTGAATAGCGCCGTCGACCATCATCATAAT
CATCATTGAGTTTAAACCCGCTGATCAGCCTCGACTGTGCCTTCTAGTTGCCAGCCATCTGTTGTTTGCC
CCTCCCCCGTGCCTTCCTTGACCCTGGAAGGTGCCACTCCCACTGTCCTTTCCTAATAAAATGAGGAAAT
TGCATCGCATTGTCTGAGTAGGTGTCATTCTATTCTGGGGGGTGGGGTGGGGCAGGACAGCAAGGGGGAG
GATTGGGAAGACAATAGCAGGCATGCTGGGGATGCGGTGGGCTCTATGGAGATCTATCGATGTTCTGGGG
ATGCGGTGGGCTCTATGGCTTCTGAGGCGGAAAGAACCAGCTGGGGCTCTAGGGGGTATCCCC
[124 nt withheld, positions 2024-2147]
C
[91 nt withheld, positions 2149-2239]
AGGGTGATGGTTCACGTACCTAGAAGTTCCTATTCCGAAGTTCCTATTCTCTAGAAAGTATAGGAACTTC
CTTGGCCAAAAAGCCTGAACTCACCGCGACGTCTGTCGAGAAGTTTCTGATCGAAAAGTTCGACAGCGTC
TCCGACCTGATGCAGCTCTCGGAGGGCGAAGAATCTCGTGCTTTCAGCTTCGATGTAGGAGGGCGTGGAT
ATGTCCTGCGGGTAAATAGCTGCGCCGATGGTTTCTACAAAGATCGTTATGTTTATCGGCACTTTGCATC
GGCCGCGCTCCCGATTCCGGAAGTGCTTGACATTGGGGAATTCAGCGAGAGCCTGACCTATTGCATCTCC
CGCCGTGCACAGGGTGTCACGTTGCAAGACCTGCCTGAAACCGAACTGCCCGCTGTTCTGCAGCCGGTCG
CGGAGGCCATGGATGCGATCGCTGCGGCCGATCTTAGCCAGACGAGCGGGTTCGGCCCATTCGGACCGCA
AGGAATCGGTCAATACACTACATGGCGTGATTTCATATGCGCGATTGCTGATCCCCATGTGTATCACTGG
CAAACTGTGATGGACGACACCGTCAGTGCGTCCGTCGCGCAGGCTCTCGATGAGCTGATGCTTTGGGCCG
AGGACTGCCCCGAAGTCCGGCACCTCGTGCACGCGGATTTCGGCTCCAACAATGTCCTGACGGACAATGG
CCGCATAACAGCGGTCATTGACTGGAGCGAGGCGATGTTCGGGGATTCCCAATACGAGGTCGCCAACATC
TTCTTCTGGAGGCCGTGGTTGGCTTGTATGGAGCAGCAGACGCGCTACTTCGAGCGGAGGCATCCGGAGC
TTGCAGGATCGCTGCGGCTCCGGGCGTATATGCTCCGCATTGGTCTTGACCAACTCTATCAGAGCTTGGT
TGACGGCAATTTCGATGATGCAGCTTGGGCGCAGGGTCGATGCGACGCAATCGTCCGATCCGGAGCCGGG
ACTGTCGGGCGTACACAAATCGCCCGCAGAAGCGCGGCCGTCTGGACCGATGGCTGTGTAGAAGTACTCG
CCGATAGTGGAAACCGACGCCCCAGCACTCGTCCGAGGGCAAAGGAATAGCACGTACTACGAGATTTCGA
TTCCACCGCCGCCTTCTATGAAAGGTTGGGCTTCGGAATCGTTTTCCGGGACGCCGGCTGGATGATCCTC
CAGCGCGGGGATCTCATGCTGGAGTTCTTCGCCCACCCCAACTTGTTTATTGCAGCTTATAATGGTTACA
AATAAAGCAATAGCATCACAAATTTCACAAATAAAGCATTTTTTTCACTGCATTCTAGTTGTGGTTTGTC
CAAACTCATCAATGTATCTTATCATGTCTGTATACCGTCGACCTCTAGCTAGAGCTTGGCGTAATCATGG
TCATAGCTGTTTCCTGTGTGAAATTGTTATCCGCTCACAATTCCACACAACATACGAGCCGGAAGCATAA
AGTGTAAAGCCTGGGGTGCCTAATGAGTGAGCTAACTCACATTAATTGCGTTGCGCTCACTGCCCGCTTT
CCAGTCGGGAAACCTGTCGTGCCAGCTGCATTAATGAATCGGCCAACGCGCGGGGAGAGGCGGTTTGCGT
ATTGGGCGCTCTTCCGCTTCCTCGCTCACTGACTCGCTGCGCTCGGTCGTTCGGCTGCGGCGAGCGGTAT
CAGCTCACTCAAAGGCGGTAATACGGTTATCCACAGAATCAGGGGATAACGCAGGAAAGAACATGTGAGC
AAAAGGCCAGCAAAAGGCCAGGAACCGTAAAAAGGCCGCGTTGCTGGCGTTTTTCCATAGGCTCCGCCCC
CCTGACGAGCATCACAAAAATCGACGCTCAAGTCAGAGGTGGCGAAACCCGACAGGACTATAAAGATACC
AGGCGTTTCCCCCTGGAAGCTCCCTCGTGCGCTCTCCTGTTCCGACCCTGCCGCTTACCGGATACCTGTC
CGCCTTTCTCCCTTCGGGAAGCGTGGCGCTTTCTCATAGCTCACGCTGTAGGTATCTCAGTTCGGTGTAG
GTCGTTCGCTCCAAGCTGGGCTGTGTGCACGAACCCCCCGTTCAGCCCGACCGCTGCGCCTTATCCGGTA
ACTATCGTCTTGAGTCCAACCCGGTAAGACACGACTTATCGCCACTGGCAGCAGCCACTGGTAACAGGAT
TAGCAGAGCGAGGTATGTAGGCGGTGCTACAGAGTTCTTGAAGTGGTGGCCTAACTACGGCTACACTAGA
AGAACAGTATTTGGTATCTGCGCTCTGCTGAAGCCAGTTACCTTCGGAAAAAGAGTTGGTAGCTCTTGAT
CCGGCAAACAAACCACCGCTGGTAGCGGTGGTTTTTTTGTTTGCAAGCAGCAGATTACGCGCAGAAAAAA
AGGATCTCAAGAAGATCCTTTGATCTTTTCTACGGGGTCTGACGCTCAGTGGAACGAAAACTCACGTTAA
GGGATTTTGGTCATGAGATTATCAAAAAGGATCTTCACCTAGATCCTTTTAAATTAAAAATGAAGTTTTA
AATCAATCTAAAGTATATATGAGTAAACTTGGTCTGACAGTTACCAATGCTTAATCAGTGAGGCACCTAT
CTCAGCGATCTGTCTATTTCGTTCATCCATAGTTGCCTGACTCCCCGTCGTGTAGATAACTACGATACGG
GAGGGCTTACCATCTGGCCCCAGTGCTGCAATGATACCGCGAGACCCACGCTCACCGGCTCCAGATTTAT
CAGCAATAAACCAGCCAGCCGGAAGGGCCGAGCGCAGAAGTGGTCCTGCAACTTTATCCGCCTCCATCCA
GTCTATTAATTGTTGCCGGGAAGCTAGAGTAAGTAGTTCGCCAGTTAATAGTTTGCGCAACGTTGTTGCC
ATTGCTACAGGCATCGTGGTGTCACGCTCGTCGTTTGGTATGGCTTCATTCAGCTCCGGTTCCCAACGAT
CAAGGCGAGTTACATGATCCCCCATGTTGTGCAAAAAAGCGGTTAGCTCCTTCGGTCCTCCGATCGTTGT
CAGAAGTAAGTTGGCCGCAGTGTTATCACTCATGGTTATGGCAGCACTGCATAATTCTCTTACTGTCATG
CCATCCGTAAGATGCTTTTCTGTGACTGGTGAGTACTCAACCAAGTCATTCTGAGAATAGTGTATGCGGC
GACCGAGTTGCTCTTGCCCGGCGTCAATACGGGATAATACCGCGCCACATAGCAGAACTTTAAAAGTGCT
CATCATTGGAAAACGTTCTTCGGGGCGAAAACTCTCAAGGATCTTACCGCTGTTGAGATCCAGTTCGATG
TAACCCACTCGTGCACCCAACTGATCTTCAGCATCTTTTACTTTCACCAGCGTTTCTGGGTGAGCAAAAA
CAGGAAGGCAAAATGCCGCAAAAAAGGGAATAAGGGCGACACGGAAATGTTGAATACTCATACTCTTCCT
TTTTCAATATTATTGAAGCATTTATCAGGGTTATTGTCTCATGAGCGGATACATATTTGAATGTATTTAG
AAAAATAAACAAATAGGGGTTCCGCGCACATTTCCCCGAAAAGTGCCACCTGACGTCGACGGATCGGGAG
ATCTCCCGATCCCCTATGGTGCACTCTCAGTACAATCTGCTCTGATGCCGCATAGTTAAGCCAGTATCTG
CTCCCTGCTTGTGTGTTGGAGGTCGCTGAGTAGTGCGCGAGCAAAATTTAAGCTACAACAAGGCAAGGCT
TGACCGACAATTGCATGAAGAATCTGCTTAGGGTTAGGCGTTTTGCGCTGCTTCGTACGGGCCAGATATA
CGC
Features (pLannotate 1.2.2; 23 found; start..end, strand, type, name):
      4..383     +  enhancer       CMV enhancer: human cytomegalovirus immediate early enhancer
    384..587     +  promoter       CMV promoter: human cytomegalovirus (CMV) immediate early promoter
    589..608     +  promoter       PLtetO-1 promoter (fragment): modified phage lambda PL promoter with tet operator sites (Lutz and Bujard, 1997)
    610..629     +  promoter       PLtetO-1 promoter (fragment): modified phage lambda PL promoter with tet operator sites (Lutz and Bujard, 1997)
    637..670     +  promoter       TRE3GV promoter (fragment): 3rd-generation Tet-responsive promoter that can be activated by binding of Tet-On® 3G, optimized for retroviral and lentiviral vectors
    769..1476    +  CDS            mTagBFP2: mTagBFP2 is a basic (constitutively fluorescent) blue fluorescent protein published in 2011, derived from Entacmaea quadricolor. It is reported to be a very rapidly-maturing monomer with very low acid sensitivity.
   1495..1521    +  CDS            3xHA (fragment): three tandem HA epitope tags
   1715..1939    +  polyA_signal   bGH poly(A) signal: bovine growth hormone polyadenylation signal
   1955..1978    +  polyA_signal   bGH poly(A) signal (fragment): bovine growth hormone polyadenylation signal
   1982..2003    +  promoter       SV40 promoter (fragment): SV40 enhancer and early promoter
   2024..2257    +  rep_origin     f1 ori (fragment) (sequence partly withheld): f1 bacteriophage origin of replication; arrow indicates direction of (+) strand synthesis
   2262..2309    +  protein_bind   FRT: FLP-mediated recombination occurs in the 8-bp core sequence TCTAGAAA (Turan and Bode, 2011). FLP recombinase from the Saccharomyces cerevisiae 2μ plasmid
   2317..3339    +  CDS            HygR: aminoglycoside phosphotransferase from E. coli; aph(4)-Ia; confers resistance to hygromycin
   3349..3474    +  CDS            ble (fragment): BLE_KLEPN - Experimental evidence at protein level: Swiss-Prot protein existence level 1. Binding protein with a strong affinity to the bleomycin family of antibiotics. Binds to CL990; an antimitotic-antibiotic compound. From Klebsiella pneumoniae.
   3469..3590    +  polyA_signal   SV40 poly(A) signal: SV40 polyadenylation signal
   3663..3679    -  protein_bind   lac operator: The lac repressor binds to the lac operator to inhibit transcription in E. coli. This inhibition can be relieved by adding lactose or isopropyl-β-D-thiogalactopyranoside (IPTG). lac repressor encoded by lacI
   3687..3717    -  promoter       lac promoter: promoter for the E. coli lac operon
   3732..3753    -  protein_bind   CAP binding site: CAP binding activates transcription in the presence of cAMP. E. coli catabolite activator protein
   3766..3858    -  CDS            lacI (fragment): lac repressor; lacI; The lac repressor binds to the lac operator to inhibit transcription in E. coli. This inhibition can be relieved by adding lactose or isopropyl-β-D-thiogalactopyranoside (IPTG).
   4041..4629    -  rep_origin     ori: high-copy-number ColE1/pMB1/pBR322/pUC origin of replication
   4800..5660    -  CDS            AmpR: β-lactamase; bla; confers resistance to ampicillin, carbenicillin, and related antibiotics
   5661..5765    -  promoter       AmpR promoter: bla
   5824..5876    -  misc_feature   bom (fragment): basis of mobility region from pBR322
