[The description below was written by a language model from this plasmid's Addgene catalogue record and pLannotate feature annotations shown in this document.]
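Description:
EK0211 CMV-TO-BFPmut-stop-t17d9b (FLP-IN) is a roughly 6 kb mammalian expression plasmid built on a Flp-In-style backbone. It is designed to supply a synthetic trigger RNA for ADAR-based RNA sensing circuits. It is propagated in E. coli through a high-copy ColE1/pUC-type origin with ampicillin resistance (AmpR under its own bla promoter). Remnants of an f1 origin, lac regulatory elements and a bom region are also annotated in the backbone.

The expression cassette uses the CMV enhancer and immediate early promoter followed by two short tet operator matches, consistent with the "CMV-TO" designation. This promoter is strong by default and can be repressed in cells expressing Tet repressor, then induced with tetracycline or doxycycline. It drives an open reading frame annotated as mTagBFP2, which the record describes as an inactive (mutant) BFP, so it acts as a non-fluorescent carrier transcript; the inactivating mutation is not specified. After the stop codon, the synthetic t17d9b sequence ("Trigger 2") sits in the 3' UTR. It was not annotated as its own feature but presumably lies between the coding region, which includes a short HA-tag-like fragment, and the bGH polyadenylation signal.

Downstream, an FRT site directly precedes a hygromycin resistance gene with an SV40 poly(A) signal and no complete promoter of its own. In Flp-In systems this arrangement allows FLP-mediated integration at a genomic FRT landing site, where HygR is then expressed, enabling selection of single-copy stable lines. According to the record, the construct provides the second input RNA when testing OR and AND logic gates built from programmable RNA sensors.
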