Addgene plasmid #191139: EK0211 CMV-TO-BFPmut-stop-t17d9b (FLP-IN)
Purpose: Expression of Trigger 2 in 3' UTR of an inactive BFP in mammalian cells. Used as second input in OR, AND gates
Depositing lab: Xiaojing Gao. Depositing organization: Stanford University. Publication: Modular, programmable RNA sensing using ADAR editing in living cells. Kaseniit KE, Katz N, Kolber NS, Call CC, Wengier DL, Cody WB, Sattely ES, Gao XJ. Nat Biotechnol. 2022 Oct 5. pii: 10.1038/s41587-022-01493-x. doi: 10.1038/s41587-022-01493-x. PubMed 36198772.
Backbone
  Vector backbone: FLP-IN
  Vector type: Mammalian Expression
Growth in bacteria
  Bacterial resistance: Ampicillin, 100 μg/mL
  Growth temperature: 37°C
  Growth strain: DH5alpha
  Copy number: High Copy
Gene/Insert
  Gene/Insert name: t17d9b
  Species: Synthetic
  Mutation: WT
  Promoter: CMV-TO
  Cloning method: Unknown
Terms and licenses: Academic/Nonprofit Terms; Industry Terms: Not Available to Industry
Depositor comments: Please see https://rnasensing.bio/ for more details. Please visit https://www.biorxiv.org/content/10.1101/2022.01.28.478207v1 for bioRxiv preprint.
How to cite: EK0211 CMV-TO-BFPmut-stop-t17d9b (FLP-IN) was a gift from Xiaojing Gao (Addgene plasmid # 191139 ; http://n2t.net/addgene:191139 ; RRID:Addgene_191139)
